>Addgene plasmid #220621 | gTBEv5 | addgene full sequence | sequence record 436953 | Addgene NGS Result
ACTCTTCCTTTTTCAATATTATTGAAGCATTTATCAGGGTTATTGTCTCATGAGCGGATACATATTTGAA
TGTATTTAGAAAAATAAACAAATAGGGGTTCCGCGCACATTTCCCCGAAAAGTGCCACCTGACGTCTAAG
TAGGAGGGCCTATTTCCCATGATTCCTTCATATTTGCATATACGATACAAGGCTGTTAGAGAGATAATTG
GAATTAATTTGACTGTAAACACAAAGATATTAGTACAAAATACGTGACGTAGAAAGTAATAATTTCTTGG
GTAGTTTGCAGTTTTAAAATTATGTTTTAAAATGGACTATCATATGCTTACCGTAACTTGAAAGTATTTC
GATTTCTTGGCTTTATATATCTTGTGGAAAGGACGAAACACCGGGTCTTCGAGAAGACCTGTTTTAGAGC
TAGAAATAGCAAGTTAAAATAAGGCTAGTCCGTTATCAACTTGAAAAAGTGGCACCGAGTCGGTGCTTTT
TTGTTTTAGAGCTAGAAATAGCAAGTTAAAATAAGGCTAGTCCGTTTTTAGCGCGTGCGCCAATTCTGCA
GACAAATGGCTCGGCTCCGGTGCCCGTCAGTGGGCAGAGCGCACATCGCCCACAGTCCCCGAGAAGTTGG
GGGGAGGGGTCGGCAATTGAACCGGTGCCTAGAGAAGGTGGCGCGGGGTAAACTGGGAAAGTGATGTCGT
GTACTGGCTCCGCCTTTTTCCCGAGGGTGGGGGAGAACCGTATATAAGTGCAGTAGTCGCCGTGAACGTT
CTTTTTCGCAACGGGTTTGCCGCCAGAACACAGGTAAGTGCCGTGTGTGGTTCCCGCGGGCCTGGCCTCT
TTACGGGTTATGGCCCTTGCGTGCCTTGAATTACTTCCACCTGGCTGCAGTACGTGATTCTTGATCCCGA
GCTTCGGGTTGGAAGTGGGTGGGAGAGTTCGAGGCCTTGCGCTTAAGGAGCCCCTTCGCCTCGTGCTTGA
GTTGAGGCCTGGCCTGGGCGCTGGGGCCGCCGCGTGCGAATCTGGTGGCACCTTCGCGCCTGTCTCGCTG
CTTTCGATAAGTCTCTAGCCATTTAAAATTTTTGATGACCTGCTGCGACGCTTTTTTTCTGGCAAGATAG
TCTTGTAAATGCGGGCCAAGATCTGCACACTGGTATTTCGGTTTTTGGGGCCGCGGGCGGCGACGGGGCC
CGTGCGTCCCAGCGCACATGTTCGGCGAGGCGGGGCCTGCGAGCGCGGCAACCGAGAATCGGACGGGGGT
AGTCTCAAGCTGGCCGGCCTGCTCTGGTGCCTGGCCTCGCGCCGCCGTGTATCGCCCCGCCCTGGGCGGC
AAGGCTGGCCCGGTCGGCACCAGTTGCGTGAGCGGAAAGATGGCCGCTTCCCGGCCCTGCTGCAGGGAGC
TCAAAATGGAGGACGCGGCGCTCGGGAGAGCGGGCGGGTGAGTCACCCACACAAAGGAAAAGGGCCTTTC
CGTCCTCAGCCGTCGCTTCATGTGACTCCACGGAGTACCGGGCGCCGTCCAGGCACCTCGATTAGTTCTC
GAGCTTTTGGAGTACGTCGTCTTTAGGTTGGGGGGAGGGGTTTTATGCGATGGAGTTTCCCCACACTGAG
TGGGTGGAGACTGAAGTTAGGCCAGCTTGGCACTTGATGTAATTCTCCTTGGAATTTGCCCTTTTTGAGT
TTGGATCTTGGTTCATTCTCAAGCCTCAGACAGTGGTTCAAAGTTTTTTTCTTCCATTTCAGGTGTCGTG
AGGAATTAGCTTGGTACTAATACGACTCACTATAGGGAGAGCCGCCACCATGAAACGGACAGCCGACGGA
AGCGAGTTCGAGTCACCAAAGAAGAAGCGGAAAGTCTCTGGCGGCTCAGACAAGAAGTACAGCATCGGCC
TGGCCATCGGCACCAACTCTGTGGGCTGGGCCGTGATCACCGACGAGTACAAGGTGCCCAGCAAGAAATT
CAAGGTGCTGGGCAACACCGACCGGCACAGCATCAAGAAGAACCTGATCGGAGCCCTGCTGTTCGACAGC
GGCGAAACAGCCGAGGCCACCCGGCTGAAGAGAACCGCCAGAAGAAGATACACCAGACGGAAGAACCGGA
TCTGCTATCTGCAAGAGATCTTCAGCAACGAGATGGCCAAGGTGGACGACAGCTTCTTCCACAGACTGGA
AGAGTCCTTCCTGGTGGAAGAGGATAAGAAGCACGAGCGGCACCCCATCTTCGGCAACATCGTGGACGAG
GTGGCCTACCACGAGAAGTACCCCACCATCTACCACCTGAGAAAGAAACTGGTGGACAGCACCGACAAGG
CCGACCTGCGGCTGATCTATCTGGCCCTGGCCCACATGATCAAGTTCCGGGGCCACTTCCTGATCGAGGG
CGACCTGAACCCCGACAACAGCGACGTGGACAAGCTGTTCATCCAGCTGGTGCAGACCTACAACCAGCTG
TTCGAGGAAAACCCCATCAACGCCAGCGGCGTGGACGCCAAGGCCATCCTGTCTGCCAGACTGAGCAAGA
GCAGACGGCTGGAAAATCTGATCGCCCAGCTGCCCGGCGAGAAGAAGAATGGCCTGTTCGGAAACCTGAT
TGCCCTGAGCCTGGGCCTGACCCCCAACTTCAAGAGCAACTTCGACCTGGCCGAGGATGCCAAACTGCAG
CTGAGCAAGGACACCTACGACGACGACCTGGACAACCTGCTGGCCCAGATCGGCGACCAGTACGCCGACC
TGTTTCTGGCCGCCAAGAACCTGTCCGACGCCATCCTGCTGAGCGACATCCTGAGAGTGAACACCGAGAT
CACCAAGGCCCCCCTGAGCGCCTCTATGATCAAGAGATACGACGAGCACCACCAGGACCTGACCCTGCTG
AAAGCTCTCGTGCGGCAGCAGCTGCCTGAGAAGTACAAAGAGATTTTCTTCGACCAGAGCAAGAACGGCT
ACGCCGGCTACATTGACGGCGGAGCCAGCCAGGAAGAGTTCTACAAGTTCATCAAGCCCATCCTGGAAAA
GATGGACGGCACCGAGGAACTGCTCGTGAAGCTGAACAGAGAGGACCTGCTGCGGAAGCAGCGGACCTTC
GACAACGGCAGCATCCCCCACCAGATCCACCTGGGAGAGCTGCACGCCATTCTGCGGCGGCAGGAAGATT
TTTACCCATTCCTGAAGGACAACCGGGAAAAGATCGAGAAGATCCTGACCTTCCGCATCCCCTACTACGT
GGGCCCTCTGGCCAGGGGAAACAGCAGATTCGCCTGGATGACCAGAAAGAGCGAGGAAACCATCACCCCC
TGGAACTTCGAGGAAGTGGTGGACAAGGGCGCTTCCGCCCAGAGCTTCATCGAGCGGATGACCAACTTCG
ATAAGAACCTGCCCAACGAGAAGGTGCTGCCCAAGCACAGCCTGCTGTACGAGTACTTCACCGTGTATAA
CGAGCTGACCAAAGTGAAATACGTGACCGAGGGAATGAGAAAGCCCGCCTTCCTGAGCGGCGAGCAGAAA
AAGGCCATCGTGGACCTGCTGTTCAAGACCAACCGGAAAGTGACCGTGAAGCAGCTGAAAGAGGACTACT
TCAAGAAAATCGAGTGCTTCGACTCCGTGGAAATCTCCGGCGTGGAAGATCGGTTCAACGCCTCCCTGGG
CACATACCACGATCTGCTGAAAATTATCAAGGACAAGGACTTCCTGGACAATGAGGAAAACGAGGACATT
CTGGAAGATATCGTGCTGACCCTGACACTGTTTGAGGACAGAGAGATGATCGAGGAACGGCTGAAAACCT
ATGCCCACCTGTTCGACGACAAAGTGATGAAGCAGCTGAAGCGGCGGAGATACACCGGCTGGGGCAGGCT
GAGCCGGAAGCTGATCAACGGCATCCGGGACAAGCAGTCCGGCAAGACAATCCTGGATTTCCTGAAGTCC
GACGGCTTCGCCAACAGAAACTTCATGCAGCTGATCCACGACGACAGCCTGACCTTTAAAGAGGACATCC
AGAAAGCCCAGGTGTCCGGCCAGGGCGATAGCCTGCACGAGCACATTGCCAATCTGGCCGGCAGCCCCGC
CATTAAGAAGGGCATCCTGCAGACAGTGAAGGTGGTGGACGAGCTCGTGAAAGTGATGGGCCGGCACAAG
CCCGAGAACATCGTGATCGAAATGGCCAGAGAGAACCAGACCACCCAGAAGGGACAGAAGAACAGCCGCG
AGAGAATGAAGCGGATCGAAGAGGGCATCAAAGAGCTGGGCAGCCAGATCCTGAAAGAACACCCCGTGGA
AAACACCCAGCTGCAGAACGAGAAGCTGTACCTGTACTACCTGCAGAATGGGCGGGATATGTACGTGGAC
CAGGAACTGGACATCAACCGGCTGTCCGACTACGATGTGGACCATATCGTGCCTCAGAGCTTTCTGAAGG
ACGACTCCATCGACAACAAGGTGCTGACCAGAAGCGACAAGAACCGGGGCAAGAGCGACAACGTGCCCTC
CGAAGAGGTCGTGAAGAAGATGAAGAACTACTGGCGGCAGCTGCTGAACGCCAAGCTGATTACCCAGAGA
AAGTTCGACAATCTGACCAAGGCCGAGAGAGGCGGCCTGAGCGAACTGGATAAGGCCGGCTTCATCAAGA
GACAGCTGGTGGAAACCCGGCAGATCACAAAGCACGTGGCACAGATCCTGGACTCCCGGATGAACACTAA
GTACGACGAGAATGACAAGCTGATCCGGGAAGTGAAAGTGATCACCCTGAAGTCCAAGCTGGTGTCCGAT
TTCCGGAAGGATTTCCAGTTTTACAAAGTGCGCGAGATCAACAACTACCACCACGCCCACGACGCCTACC
TGAACGCCGTCGTGGGAACCGCCCTGATCAAAAAGTACCCTAAGCTGGAAAGCGAGTTCGTGTACGGCGA
CTACAAGGTGTACGACGTGCGGAAGATGATCGCCAAGAGCGAGCAGGAAATCGGCAAGGCTACCGCCAAG
TACTTCTTCTACAGCAACATCATGAACTTTTTCAAGAGTGGAGGCTCATCAGGAGGTTCATCAGGCTCAG
AGACACCCGGAACCTCTGAAAGCGCCACACCAGAGAGCTCTGGTGGATCCAGTGGGGGTTCAAACGTGCC
CGTGGGCTTTGGAGAGAGCTGGAAGAAGCACCTCAGCGGGGAGTTCGGGAAACCGTATTTTATCAAGCTA
ATGGGATTTGTTGCAGAAGAAAGAAAGCATTACACTGTTTATCCACCCCCACACCAAGTGTTCACCTGGA
CCCAGATGTGTGACATAAAAGATGTGAAGGTTGTCATCCTGGGACAGGATCCAGCCCATGGACCTAATCA
AGCTCACGGGCTCTGCTTTAGTGTTCAAAGGCCTGTTCCGCCTCCGCCCAGTTTGGAGAACATTTATAAA
GAGTTGTCTACAGACATAGAGGATTTTGTTCATCCTGGCCATGGAGATTTATCTGGGTGGGCCAAGCAAG
GTGTTCTCCTTCTCAACACCGTCCTCACGGTTCGTGCCCATCAAGCCAACTCTCATAAGGAGCGAGGCTG
GGAGCAGTTCACTGATGCAGTTGTGTCCTGGCTAAATCAGAACTCGAATGGCCTTGTTTTCTTGCTCTGG
GGCTCTTATGCTGCCAAGAAGGGCAGTGCCATTGATAGGAAGCGGCACCATGTACTACAGACGGCTCATC
CCTCCCCTTTGTCAGTGGACAGAGGGTTCTTTGGATGTAGACACTTTTCAAAGACCAATGAGCTGCTGCA
GAAGTCTGGCAAGAAGCCCATTGACTGGAAGGAGCTGTCCGGGGGTAGCTCTGGCGGCAGCAGTGGATCA
GAGACACCCGGTACCTCCGAGAGCGCAACCCCAGAGTCCTCTGGTGGGTCTAGCGGTGGCAGTGAGACAA
ACGGCGAAACCGGGGAGATCGTGTGGGATAAGGGCCGGGATTTTGCCACCGTGCGGAAAGTGCTGAGCAT
GCCCCAAGTGAATATCGTGAAAAAGACCGAGGTGCAGACAGGCGGCTTCAGCAAAGAGTCTATCCTGCCC
AAGAGGAACAGCGATAAGCTGATCGCCAGAAAGAAGGACTGGGACCCTAAGAAGTACGGCGGCTTCGACA
GCCCCACCGTGGCCTATTCTGTGCTGGTGGTGGCCAAAGTGGAAAAGGGCAAGTCCAAGAAACTGAAGAG
TGTGAAAGAGCTGCTGGGGATCACCATCATGGAAAGAAGCAGCTTCGAGAAGAATCCCATCGACTTTCTG
GAAGCCAAGGGCTACAAAGAAGTGAAAAAGGACCTGATCATCAAGCTGCCTAAGTACTCCCTGTTCGAGC
TGGAAAACGGCCGGAAGAGAATGCTGGCCTCTGCCGGCGAACTGCAGAAGGGAAACGAACTGGCCCTGCC
CTCCAAATATGTGAACTTCCTGTACCTGGCCAGCCACTATGAGAAGCTGAAGGGCTCCCCCGAGGATAAT
GAGCAGAAACAGCTGTTTGTGGAACAGCACAAGCACTACCTGGACGAGATCATCGAGCAGATCAGCGAGT
TCTCCAAGAGAGTGATCCTGGCCGACGCTAATCTGGACAAAGTGCTGTCCGCCTACAACAAGCACCGGGA
TAAGCCCATCAGAGAGCAGGCCGAGAATATCATCCACCTGTTTACCCTGACCAATCTGGGAGCCCCTGCC
GCCTTCAAGTACTTTGACACCACCATCGACCGGAAGAGGTACACCAGCACCAAAGAGGTGCTGGACGCCA
CCCTGATCCACCAGAGCATCACCGGCCTGTACGAGACACGGATCGACCTGTCTCAGCTGGGAGGTGACTC
TGGCGGCTCAAAAAGAACCGCCGACGGCAGCGAATTCGAGCCCAAGAAGAAGAGGAAAGTCTAAACGCGT
CGAACTTGTTTATTGCAGCTTATAATGGTTACAAATAAAGCAATAGCATCACAAATTTCACAAATAAAGC
ATTTTTTTCACTGCATTCTAGTTGTGGTTTGTCCAAACTCATCAATGTATCTTATCATGTCTGGATCGGC
GGCCGGTACCCGTTACATAACTTACGGTAAATGGCCCGCCTGGCTGACCGCCCAACGACCCCCGCCCATT
GACGTCAATAGTAACGCCAATAGGGACTTTCCATTGACGTCAATGGGTGGAGTATTTACGGTAAACTGCC
CACTTGGCAGTACATCAAGTGTATCATATGCCAAGTACGCCCCCTATTGACGTCAATGACGGTAAATGGC
CCGCCTGGCATTGTGCCCAGTACATGACCTTATGGGACTTTCCTACTTGGCAGTACATCTACGTATTAGT
CATCGCTATTACCATGGTCGAGGTGAGCCCCACGTTCTGCTTCACTCTCCCCATCTCCCCCCCCTCCCCA
CCCCCAATTTTGTATTTATTTATTTTTTAATTATTTTGTGCAGCGATGGGGGCGGGGGGGGGGGGGGGGC
GCGCGCCAGGCGGGGCGGGGCGGGGCGAGGGGCGGGGCGGGGCGAGGCGGAGAGGTGCGGCGGCAGCCAA
TCAGAGCGGCGCGCTCCGAAAGTTTCCTTTTATGGCGAGGCGGCGGCGGCGGCGGCCCTATAAAAAGCGA
AGCGCGCGGCGGGCGGGAGTCGCTGCGCGCTGCCTTCGCCCCGTGCCCCGCTCCGCCGCCGCCTCGCGCC
GCCCGCCCCGGCTCTGACTGACCGCGTTACTCCCACAGGTGAGCGGGCGGGACGGCCCTTCTCCTCCGGG
CTGTAATTAGCTGAGCAAGAGGTAAGGGTTTAAGGGATGGTTGGTTGGTGGGGTATTAATGTTTAATTAC
CTGGAGCACCTGCCTGAAATCACTTTTTTTCAGGTTGGCAGATCCGCTAGCGCCACCATGGTGAGCAAGG
GCGAGGAGGATAACATGGCCATCATCAAGGAGTTCATGCGCTTCAAGGTGCACATGGAGGGCTCCGTGAA
CGGCCACGAGTTCGAGATCGAGGGCGAGGGCGAGGGCCGCCCCTACGAGGGCACCCAGACCGCCAAGCTG
AAGGTGACCAAGGGTGGCCCCCTGCCCTTCGCCTGGGACATCCTGTCCCCTCAGTTCATGTACGGCTCCA
AGGCCTACGTGAAGCACCCCGCCGACATCCCCGACTACTTGAAGCTGTCCTTCCCCGAGGGCTTCAAGTG
GGAGCGCGTGATGAACTTCGATGACGGCGGCGTGGTGACCGTGACCCAGGACTCCTCCCTGCAGGACGGC
GAGTTCATCTACAAGGTGAAGCTGCGCGGCACCAACTTCCCCTCCGACGGCCCCGTAATGCAGAAGAAAA
CCATGGGCTGGGAGGCCTCCTCCGAGCGGATGTACCCCGAGGACGGCGCCCTGAAGGGCGAGATCAAGCA
GAGGCTGAAGCTGAAGGACGGCGGCCACTACGACGCTGAGGTCAAGACCACCTACAAGGCCAAGAAGCCC
GTGCAGCTGCCCGGCGCCTACAACGTCAACATCAAGTTGGACATCACCTCCCACAACGAGGACTACACCA
TCGTGGAACAGTACGAACGCGCCGAGGGCCGCCACTCCACCGGCGGCATGGACGAGCTGTACAAGTAAAC
CGGTCTCTTGGCCCGGATCCCTGTGCCTTCTAGTTGCCAGCCATCTGTTGTTTGCCCCTCCCCCGTGCCT
TCCTTGACCCTGGAAGGTGCCACTCCCACTGTCCTTTCCTAATAAAATGAGGAAATTGCATCGCATTGTC
TGAGTAGGTGTCATTCTATTCTGGGGGGTGGGGTGGGGCAGGACAGCAAGGGGGAGGATTGGGAAAACAA
TAGCAGGCATGCTGGGGATGCGGTGGGCTCTATGGTGGAAGCTTTCCATAGGCTCCGCCCCCCTGACGAG
CATCACAAAAATCGACGCTCAAGTCAGAGGTGGCGAAACCCGACAGGACTATAAAGATACCAGGCGTTTC
CCCCTGGAAGCTCCCTCGTGCGCTCTCCTGTTCCGACCCTGCCGCTTACCGGATACCTGTCCGCCTTTCT
CCCTTCGGGAAGCGTGGCGCTTTCTCATAGCTCACGCTGTAGGTATCTCAGTTCGGTGTAGGTCGTTCGC
TCCAAGCTGGGCTGTGTGCACGAACCCCCCGTTCAGCCCGACCGCTGCGCCTTATCCGGTAACTATCGTC
TTGAGTCCAACCCGGTAAGACACGACTTATCGCCACTGGCAGCAGCCACTGGTAACAGGATTAGCAGAGC
GAGGTATGTAGGCGGTGCTACAGAGTTCTTGAAGTGGTGGCCTAACTACGGCTACACTAGAAGAACAGTA
TTTGGTATCTGCGCTCTGCTGAAGCCAGTTACCTTCGGAAAAAGAGTTGGTAGCTCTTGATCCGGCAAAC
AAACCACCGCTGGTAGCGGTGGTTTTTTTGTTTGCAAGCAGCAGATTACGCGCAGAAAAAAAGGATCTCA
AGAAGATCCTTTGATCTTTTCTACGGGGTCTGACGCTCAGTGGAACGAAAACTCACGTTAAGGGATTTTG
GTCATGAGATTATCAAAAAGGATCTTCACCTAGATCCTTTTAAATTAAAAATGAAGTTTTAAATCAATCT
AAAGTATATATGAGTAAACTTGGTCTGACAGTTACCAATGCTTAATCAGTGAGGCACCCATCTCAGCGAT
CTGTCTATTTCGTTCATCCATAGTTGCCTGACTCCCCGTCGTGTAGATAACTACGATACGGGAGGGCTTA
CCATCTGGCCCCAGTGCTGCAATGATACCGCGGCTTCCACGCTCACCGGCTCCAGATTTATCAGCAATAA
ACCAGCCAGCCGGAAGGGCCGAGCGCAGAAGTGGTCCTGCAACTTTATCCGCCTCCATCCAGTCTATTAA
TTGTTGCCGGGAAGCTAGAGTAAGTAGTTCGCCAGTTAATAGTTTGCGCAACGTTGTTGCCATTGCTACA
GGCATCGTGGTGTCACGCTCGTCGTTTGGTATGGCTTCATTCAGCTCCGGTTCCCAACGATCAAGGCGAG
TTACATGATCCCCCATGTTGTGCAAAAAAGCGGTTAGCTCCTTCGGTCCTCCGATCGTTGTCAGAAGTAA
GTTGGCCGCAGTGTTATCACTCATGGTTATGGCAGCACTGCATAATTCTCTTACTGTCATGCCATCCGTA
AGATGCTTTTCTGTGACTGGTGAGTACTCAACCAAGTCATTCTGAGAATAGTGTATGCGGCGACCGAGTT
GCTCTTGCCCGGCGTCAATACGGGATAATACCGCGCCACATAGCAGAACTTTAAAAGTGCTCATCATTGG
AAAACGTTCTTCGGGGCGAAAACTCTCAAGGATCTTACCGCTGTTGAGATCCAGTTCGATGTAACCCACT
CGTGCACCCAACTGATCTTCAGCATCTTTTACTTTCACCAGCGTTTCTGGGTGAGCAAAAACAGGAAGGC
AAAATGCCGCAAAAAAGGGAATAAGGGCGACACGGAAATGTTGAATACTCAT
Features (pLannotate 1.2.2; 20 found; start..end, strand, type, name):
      1..105     -  promoter       AmpR promoter: bla
    144..384     +  promoter       U6 promoter: RNA polymerase III promoter for human U6 snRNA
    411..486     +  misc_RNA       gRNA scaffold: guide RNA scaffold for the Streptococcus pyogenes CRISPR/Cas9 system
    493..536     +  misc_RNA       gRNA scaffold (fragment): guide RNA scaffold for the Streptococcus pyogenes CRISPR/Cas9 system
    592..803     +  promoter       EF-1α core promoter: core promoter for human elongation factor EF-1α
    804..913     +  intron         EF-1α intron A (fragment): intron upstream of the start codon of human EF-1α
   1539..1742    +  intron         EF-1α intron A: truncated intron upstream of the start codon of human EF-1α
   1768..1786    +  promoter       T7 promoter: promoter for bacteriophage T7 RNA polymerase
   1869..3470    +  CDS            dCas9(N): N-terminal portion of catalytically inactive Streptococcus pyogenes dCas9 carrying the D10A mutation (Zetsche et al., 2015)
   3471..5007    +  CDS            Cas9(C) (fragment): C-terminal portion of Streptococcus pyogenes Cas9 (Zetsche et al., 2015)
   5034..5777    +  CDS            UNG (fragment): UNG_HUMAN - Also known as DGU, UNG1 Experimental evidence at protein level: Swiss-Prot protein existence level 1. Excises uracil residues from the DNA which can arise as a result of misincorporation of dUMP residues by DNA polymerase or due to deamination of cytosine. From Homo sapiens (Human).
   5874..6784    +  CDS            Cas9(C) (fragment): C-terminal portion of Streptococcus pyogenes Cas9 (Zetsche et al., 2015)
   6863..6997    +  polyA_signal   SV40 poly(A) signal: SV40 polyadenylation signal
   7011..7296    +  enhancer       CMV enhancer: human cytomegalovirus immediate early enhancer; contains an 18-bp deletion relative to the standard CMV enhancer
   7298..7575    +  promoter       chicken β-actin promoter: No description available
   7576..7803    +  intron         hybrid intron: hybrid between chicken β-actin (CBA) and minute virus of mice (MMV) introns (Gray et al., 2011)
   7828..8537    +  CDS            mCherry (fragment): monomeric derivative of DsRed fluorescent protein (Shaner et al., 2004) mammalian codon-optimized
   8561..8672    +  polyA_signal   bGH poly(A) signal: bovine growth hormone polyadenylation signal
   8793..9381    -  rep_origin     ori: high-copy-number ColE1/pMB1/pBR322/pUC origin of replication
   9552..10412   -  CDS            AmpR: β-lactamase; bla; confers resistance to ampicillin, carbenicillin, and related antibiotics
