[The description below was written by a language model from this plasmid's Addgene catalogue record and pLannotate feature annotations shown in this document.]
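Description:
gTBEv5 is a 10.4 kb mammalian expression plasmid built on a pEF1a backbone that delivers all components of a deaminase-free, glycosylase-based thymine base editor from a single vector. It is propagated in E. coli through a high-copy ColE1/pUC-type origin and selected with ampicillin via the β-lactamase gene and its native promoter.

The plasmid carries three expression units in the same orientation. First, a human U6 RNA polymerase III promoter sits upstream of an SpCas9 guide RNA scaffold; a second, partial scaffold match follows it, and the specific spacer or cloning site between promoter and scaffold is not stated in the record. Second, the EF-1α core promoter with intron A sequences, followed by a short T7 promoter, drives the editor itself. This is a D10A SpCas9 nickase in which an engineered human uracil DNA glycosylase has been inserted internally rather than fused to a terminus. Cas9 residues 2–1047 are joined through an XTEN linker to hUNG2 lacking its first 88 residues and bearing Y156A, A214T, Q259A and Y284D substitutions, then through a second XTEN linker to Cas9 residues 1064–1368. The feature table reflects this as Cas9 segments flanking a UNG fragment, terminated by an SV40 polyadenylation signal. Per the associated publication title, the mutated glycosylase supports T-to-S editing at guide-targeted sites without any deaminase. Third, a CBh promoter (CMV enhancer, chicken β-actin promoter and hybrid intron) expresses mCherry with a bGH polyadenylation signal, giving a fluorescent marker for identifying or sorting transfected cells.

The construct is suited to transient transfection experiments testing programmable thymine base editing in mammalian cells.
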