Addgene plasmid #220621: gTBEv5
Purpose: vector for encoding an engineered glycosylase-based thymine (T) base editor (gTBEv5) driven by EF1a promoter, guide RNAs compatible with SpCas9 driven by hU6, mCherry driven by CBh promoter
Depositing lab: Huawei Tong. Publication: Development of deaminase-free T-to-S base editor and C-to-G base editor by engineered human uracil DNA glycosylase. Tong H, Wang H, Wang X, Liu N, Li G, Wu D, Li Y, Jin M, Li H, Wei Y, Li T, Yuan Y, Shi L, Yao X, Zhou Y, Yang H. Nat Commun. 2024 Jun 8;15(1):4897. doi: 10.1038/s41467-024-49343-5. PubMed 38851742.
Backbone
  Vector backbone: pEF1a
  Vector type: Mammalian Expression
Growth in bacteria
  Bacterial resistance: Ampicillin, 100 μg/mL
  Growth temperature: 37°C
  Growth strain: DH5alpha
  Copy number: High Copy
Gene/Insert
  Gene/Insert name: nSpCas9(Nterm)-XTEN-hUNG2-XTEN-Cas9(Cterm) (alt name: nSpCas9(2-1047;D10A)-XTEN-hUNG2(del1-88;Y156A,A214T,Q259A,Y284D)-XTEN-Cas9(1064-1368))
  Species: Synthetic
  Mutation: hUNG2(del1-88;Y156A,A214T,Q259A,Y284D), SpCas9(D10A)
  Promoter: hU6, EF1a
  Cloning method: Gibson Cloning
Terms and licenses: Academic/Nonprofit Terms; Industry Terms: Not Available to Industry
Depositor comments: Please visit https://doi.org/10.1101/2024.01.01.573809 for bioRxiv preprint.
How to cite: gTBEv5 was a gift from Huawei Tong (Addgene plasmid # 220621 ; http://n2t.net/addgene:220621 ; RRID:Addgene_220621)
